Addgene plasmid #106756: gh96
Purpose: expression of gRNA targeting POFUT1
Depositing lab: Eric-Paul Bennett. Depositing organization: University of Copenhagen. Publication: A validated gRNA library for CRISPR/Cas9 targeting of the human glycosyltransferase genome. Narimatsu Y, Joshi HJ, Zhang Y, Gomes C, Chen YH, Lorenzetti F, Furukawa S, Schjoldager K, Hansen L, Clausen H, Bennett EP, Wandall HH. Glycobiology. 2018 Jan 5. pii: 4791732. doi: 10.1093/glycob/cwx101. PubMed 29315387.
Backbone
  Vector backbone: EPB104
  Backbone manufacturer: Eric-Paul Bennett (Addgene plasmid # 68369)
  Backbone size w/o insert (bp): 2376
  Vector type: Mammalian Expression
Growth in bacteria
  Bacterial resistance: Ampicillin, 100 μg/mL
  Growth temperature: 37°C
  Growth strain: DH5alpha
  Copy number: High Copy
Gene/Insert
  Gene/Insert name: POFUT1
  gRNA/shRNA sequence: AAAGCTGCTAAACCGTACCT
  Species: H. sapiens (human)
  Entrez Gene: POFUT1 (a.k.a. DDD2, FUT12, O-FUT, O-Fuc-T, O-FucT-1, OFUCT1)
  Cloning method: Restriction Enzyme; 5′ cloning site unknown (unknown if destroyed); 3′ cloning site unknown (unknown if destroyed)
  Sequencing primers: 5′ T7NP
Terms and licenses: Academic/Nonprofit Terms; Industry Terms: Not Available to Industry
How to cite: gh96 was a gift from Eric-Paul Bennett (Addgene plasmid # 106756 ; http://n2t.net/addgene:106756 ; RRID:Addgene_106756)
