[The description below was written by a language model from this plasmid's Addgene catalogue record and pLannotate feature annotations shown in this document.]
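Description:
gh96 is a small mammalian guide RNA expression plasmid built on the EPB104 backbone, carrying a single CRISPR guide directed against human POFUT1, the gene encoding protein O-fucosyltransferase 1. The sequenced record is about 2.7 kb. Its functional core is a human U6 promoter, an RNA polymerase III promoter suited to producing short, uncapped transcripts, followed by a short gap that accommodates the 20-nucleotide targeting spacer and then the Streptococcus pyogenes Cas9 gRNA scaffold. Transcription in transfected human cells therefore yields a complete single guide RNA. The plasmid encodes no Cas9 and no mammalian selection marker or reporter, so the nuclease must be supplied separately, for example from a co-transfected plasmid or a Cas9-expressing cell line.

Propagation in E. coli relies on a high-copy ColE1/pUC-type origin and an ampicillin resistance gene (β-lactamase) driven by its own bla promoter. The remaining annotations are short fragments of lacI, an RSF origin, an M13 origin and lacZα. These appear to be cloning-vector remnants or partial sequence matches rather than functional elements. A T7 promoter lies just upstream of the U6 cassette in the circular map, and probably serves as the priming site for sequence verification of the spacer. The insert was introduced by restriction cloning, but the record does not state the sites used.

The construct belongs to a validated gRNA library covering human glycosyltransferase genes. It is intended for Cas9-mediated knockout of POFUT1 in studies of glycosylation.
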