Features (pLannotate 1.2.2; 10 found; start..end, strand, type, name):
      1..241     +  promoter       U6 promoter: RNA polymerase III promoter for human U6 snRNA
    271..346     +  misc_RNA       gRNA scaffold: guide RNA scaffold for the Streptococcus pyogenes CRISPR/Cas9 system
    393..440     -  CDS            lacI (fragment): lac repressor; lacI; The lac repressor binds to the lac operator to inhibit transcription in E. coli. This inhibition can be relieved by adding lactose or isopropyl-β-D-thiogalactopyranoside (IPTG).
    477..517     -  rep_origin     RSF ori (fragment): Plasmids containing the RSF 1030 origin of replication can be propagated in E. coli cells that contain additional plasmids with compatible origins.
    595..1183    -  rep_origin     ori: high-copy-number ColE1/pMB1/pBR322/pUC origin of replication
   1354..2214    -  CDS            AmpR: β-lactamase; bla; confers resistance to ampicillin, carbenicillin, and related antibiotics
   2215..2319    -  promoter       AmpR promoter: bla
   2345..2476    -  rep_origin     M13 ori (fragment): M13 bacteriophage origin of replication; arrow indicates direction of (+) strand synthesis
   2497..2653    -  CDS            lacZα (fragment): LacZα fragment of β-galactosidase; lacZ fragment
   2662..2680    +  promoter       T7 promoter: promoter for bacteriophage T7 RNA polymerase
>Addgene plasmid #106756 | gh96 | addgene full sequence | sequence record 243056 | Addgene NGS Result
GAGGGCCTATTTCCCATGATTCCTTCATATTTGCATATACGATACAAGGCTGTTAGAGAGATAATTGGAA
TTAATTTGACTGTAAACACAAAGATATTAGTACAAAATACGTGACGTAGAAAGTAATAATTTCTTGGGTA
GTTTGCAGTTTTAAAATTATGTTTTAAAATGGACTATCATATGCTTACCGTAACTTGAAAGTATTTCGAT
TTCTTGGCTTTATATATCTTGTGGAAAGGACGAAACACCGAAAGCTGCTAAACCGTACCTGTTTTAGAGC
TAGAAATAGCAAGTTAAAATAAGGCTAGTCCGTTATCAACTTGAAAAAGTGGCACCGAGTCGGTGCTTTT
TTTGGTACCTGGAGCACAAGACTGGCCTCATGGGCCTTCCGCTCACTGCCCGCTTTCCAGTCGGGAAACC
TGTCGTGCCAGCTGCATTAACATGGTCATAGCTGTTTCCTTGCGTATTGGGCGCTCTCCGCTTCCTCGCT
CACTGACTCGCTGCGCTCGGTCGTTCGGGTAAAGCCTGGGGTGCCTAATGAGCAAAAGGCCAGCAAAAGG
CCAGGAACCGTAAAAAGGCCGCGTTGCTGGCGTTTTTCCATAGGCTCCGCCCCCCTGACGAGCATCACAA
AAATCGACGCTCAAGTCAGAGGTGGCGAAACCCGACAGGACTATAAAGATACCAGGCGTTTCCCCCTGGA
AGCTCCCTCGTGCGCTCTCCTGTTCCGACCCTGCCGCTTACCGGATACCTGTCCGCCTTTCTCCCTTCGG
GAAGCGTGGCGCTTTCTCATAGCTCACGCTGTAGGTATCTCAGTTCGGTGTAGGTCGTTCGCTCCAAGCT
GGGCTGTGTGCACGAACCCCCCGTTCAGCCCGACCGCTGCGCCTTATCCGGTAACTATCGTCTTGAGTCC
AACCCGGTAAGACACGACTTATCGCCACTGGCAGCAGCCACTGGTAACAGGATTAGCAGAGCGAGGTATG
TAGGCGGTGCTACAGAGTTCTTGAAGTGGTGGCCTAACTACGGCTACACTAGAAGAACAGTATTTGGTAT
CTGCGCTCTGCTGAAGCCAGTTACCTTCGGAAAAAGAGTTGGTAGCTCTTGATCCGGCAAACAAACCACC
GCTGGTAGCGGTGGTTTTTTTGTTTGCAAGCAGCAGATTACGCGCAGAAAAAAAGGATCTCAAGAAGATC
CTTTGATCTTTTCTACGGGGTCTGACGCTCAGTGGAACGAAAACTCACGTTAAGGGATTTTGGTCATGAG
ATTATCAAAAAGGATCTTCACCTAGATCCTTTTAAATTAAAAATGAAGTTTTAAATCAATCTAAAGTATA
TATGAGTAAACTTGGTCTGACAGTTACCAATGCTTAATCAGTGAGGCACCTATCTCAGCGATCTGTCTAT
TTCGTTCATCCATAGTTGCCTGACTCCCCGTCGTGTAGATAACTACGATACGGGAGGGCTTACCATCTGG
CCCCAGTGCTGCAATGATACCGCGAGAACCACGCTCACCGGCTCCAGATTTATCAGCAATAAACCAGCCA
GCCGGAAGGGCCGAGCGCAGAAGTGGTCCTGCAACTTTATCCGCCTCCATCCAGTCTATTAATTGTTGCC
GGGAAGCTAGAGTAAGTAGTTCGCCAGTTAATAGTTTGCGCAACGTTGTTGCCATTGCTACAGGCATCGT
GGTGTCACGCTCGTCGTTTGGTATGGCTTCATTCAGCTCCGGTTCCCAACGATCAAGGCGAGTTACATGA
TCCCCCATGTTGTGCAAAAAAGCGGTTAGCTCCTTCGGTCCTCCGATCGTTGTCAGAAGTAAGTTGGCCG
CAGTGTTATCACTCATGGTTATGGCAGCACTGCATAATTCTCTTACTGTCATGCCATCCGTAAGATGCTT
TTCTGTGACTGGTGAGTACTCAACCAAGTCATTCTGAGAATAGTGTATGCGGCGACCGAGTTGCTCTTGC
CCGGCGTCAATACGGGATAATACCGCGCCACATAGCAGAACTTTAAAAGTGCTCATCATTGGAAAACGTT
CTTCGGGGCGAAAACTCTCAAGGATCTTACCGCTGTTGAGATCCAGTTCGATGTAACCCACTCGTGCACC
CAACTGATCTTCAGCATCTTTTACTTTCACCAGCGTTTCTGGGTGAGCAAAAACAGGAAGGCAAAATGCC
GCAAAAAAGGGAATAAGGGCGACACGGAAATGTTGAATACTCATACTCTTCCTTTTTCAATATTATTGAA
GCATTTATCAGGGTTATTGTCTCATGAGCGGATACATATTTGAATGTATTTAGAAAAATAAACAAATAGG
GGTTCCGCGCACATTTCCCCGAAAAGTGCCACCTAAATTGTAAGCGTTAATATTTTGTTAAAATTCGCGT
TAAATTTTTGTTAAATCAGCTCATTTTTTAACCAATAGGCCGAAATCGGCAAAATCCCTTATAAATCAAA
AGAATAGACCGAGATAGGGTTGAGTGGCCGCTACAGGGCGCTCCCATTCGCCATTCAGGCTGCGCAACTG
TTGGGAAGGGCGTTTCGGTGCGGGCCTCTTCGCTATTACGCCAGCTGGCGAAAGGGGGATGTGCTGCAAG
GCGATTAAGTTGGGTAACGCCAGGGTTTTCCCAGTCACGACGTTGTAAAACGACGGCCAGTGAGCGCGAC
GTAATACGACTCACTATAGGGCGAATTGGCGGAAGGCCGTCAAGGCCACGTGTCTTGTCCAGAGCTCGAT
ATCGAATTAATTC
